>Addgene plasmid #247373 | pQE30-His-NB23-T7RNAP | addgene full sequence | sequence record 495009 | Addgene NGS Result
GAAGATCCTTTGATCTTTTCTACGGGGTCTGACGCTCAGTGGAACGAAAACTCACGTTAAGGGATTTTGG
TCATGAGATTATCAAAAAGGATCTTCACCTAGATCCTTTTAAATTAAAAATGAAGTTTTAAATCAATCTA
AAGTATATATGAGTAAACTTGGTCTGACAGTTACCAATGCTTAATCAGTGAGGCACCTATCTCAGCGATC
TGTCTATTTCGTTCATCCATAGTTGCCTGACTCCCCGTCGTGTAGATAACTACGATACGGGAGGGCTTAC
CATCTGGCCCCAGTGCTGCAATGATACCGCGAGACCCACGCTCACCGGCTCCAGATTTATCAGCAATAAA
CCAGCCAGCCGGAAGGGCCGAGCGCAGAAGTGGTCCTGCAACTTTATCCGCCTCCATCCAGTCTATTAAT
TGTTGCCGGGAAGCTAGAGTAAGTAGTTCGCCAGTTAATAGTTTGCGCAACGTTGTTGCCATTGCTACAG
GCATCGTGGTGTCACGCTCGTCGTTTGGTATGGCTTCATTCAGCTCCGGTTCCCAACGATCAAGGCGAGT
TACATGATCCCCCATGTTGTGCAAAAAAGCGGTTAGCTCCTTCGGTCCTCCGATCGTTGTCAGAAGTAAG
TTGGCCGCAGTGTTATCACTCATGGTTATGGCAGCACTGCATAATTCTCTTACTGTCATGCCATCCGTAA
GATGCTTTTCTGTGACTGGTGAGTACTCAACCAAGTCATTCTGAGAATAGTGTATGCGGCGACCGAGTTG
CTCTTGCCCGGCGTCAATACGGGATAATACCGCGCCACATAGCAGAACTTTAAAAGTGCTCATCATTGGA
AAACGTTCTTCGGGGCGAAAACTCTCAAGGATCTTACCGCTGTTGAGATCCAGTTCGATGTAACCCACTC
GTGCACCCAACTGATCTTCAGCATCTTTTACTTTCACCAGCGTTTCTGGGTGAGCAAAAACAGGAAGGCA
AAATGCCGCAAAAAAGGGAATAAGGGCGACACGGAAATGTTGAATACTCATACTCTTCCTTTTTCAATAT
TATTGAAGCATTTATCAGGGTTATTGTCTCATGAGCGGATACATATTTGAATGTATTTAGAAAAATAAAC
AAATAGGGGTTCCGCGCACATTTCCCCGAAAAGTGCCACCTGACGTCTAAGAAACCATTATTATCATGAC
ATTAACCTATAAAAATAGGCGTATCACGAGGCCCTTTCGTCTTCACCTCGAGAAATCATAAAAAATTTAT
TTGCTTTGTGAGCGGATAACAATTATAATAGATTCAATTGTGAGCGGATAACAATTTCACACAGAATTCA
TTAAAGAGGAGAAATTAACTATGCATCACCACCATCATCACGGCGGAGCGCAGGTGCATCTGGTGGAAAG
CGGCGGCGATCTGGTGCAGCCGGGCGGCAGCCTGCGCCTGAGCTGCGTGGCGAGCGGCAGCGGCTTTGAA
AACAACGCGATTACCTGGTATCGCCAGGCGCCGGGCAAAGAACGCGAACTGGTGAGCGGCATTACCAGCG
GCGGCAGCACCAACTATGCGGATAGCGTGAAAGGCCGCTTTACCATTAGCCGCGATAACGCGAAAAACAC
CGTGTATCTGGAAATGAACAGCCTGAAACCGGAAGATACCGCGGTGTATCTGTGCCAGGCGGTGGCGTGG
GATAGCCGCCGCCGCAGCGTGGTGGCGTTTTGGGGCCAGGGCACCCAGGTGACCGTGAGCGGATCCGGGG
GCGGGGGATCCGGAGGCGGGGGATCCGGTGGTGGGGGTTCTATGAACACGATTAACATCGCTAAGAACGA
CTTCTCTGACATCGAACTGGCTGCTATCCCGTTCAACACTCTGGCTGACCATTACGGTGAGCGTTTAGCT
CGCGAACAGTTGGCCCTTGAGCATGAGTCTTACGAGATGGGTGAAGCACGCTTCCGCAAGATGTTTGAGC
GTCAACTTAAAGCTGGTGAGGTTGCGGATAACGCTGCCGCCAAGCCTCTCATCACTACCCTACTCCCTAA
GATGATTGCACGCATCAACGACTGGTTTGAGGAAGTGAAAGCTAAGCGCGGCAAGCGCCCGACAGCCTTC
CAGTTCCTGCAAGAAATCAAGCCGGAAGCCGTAGCGTACATCACCATTAAGACCACTCTGGCTTGCCTAA
CCAGTGCTGACAATACAACCGTTCAGGCTGTAGCAAGCGCAATCGGTCGGGCCATTGAGGACGAGGCTCG
CTTCGGTCGTATCCGTGACCTTGAAGCTAAGCACTTCAAGAAAAACGTTGAGGAACAACTCAACAAGCGC
GTAGGGCACGTCTACAAGAAAGCATTTATGCAAGTTGTCGAGGCTGACATGCTCTCTAAGGGTCTACTCG
GTGGCGAGGCGTGGTCTTCGTGGCATAAGGAAGACTCTATTCATGTAGGAGTACGCTGCATCGAGATGCT
CATTGAGTCAACCGGAATGGTTAGCTTACACCGCCAAAATGCTGGCGTAGTAGGTCAAGACTCTGAGACT
ATCGAACTCGCACCTGAATACGCTGAGGCTATCGCAACCCGTGCAGGTGCGCTGGCTGGCATCTCTCCGA
TGTTCCAACCTTGCGTAGTTCCTCCTAAGCCGTGGACTGGCATTACTGGTGGTGGCTATTGGGCTAACGG
TCGTCGTCCTCTGGCGCTGGTGCGTACTCACAGTAAGAAAGCACTGATGCGCTACGAAGACGTTTACATG
CCTGAGGTGTACAAAGCGATTAACATTGCGCAAAACACCGCATGGAAAATCAACAAGAAAGTCCTAGCGG
TCGCCAACGTAATCACCAAGTGGAAGCATTGTCCGGTCGAGGACATCCCTGCGATTGAGCGTGAAGAACT
CCCGATGAAACCGGAAGACATCGACATGAATCCTGAGGCTCTCACCGCGTGGAAACGTGCTGCCGCTGCT
GTGTACCGCAAGGACAAGGCTCGCAAGTCTCGCCGTATCAGCCTTGAGTTCATGCTTGAGCAAGCCAATA
AGTTTGCTAACCATAAGGCCATCTGGTTCCCTTACAACATGGACTGGCGCGGTCGTGTTTACGCTGTGTC
AATGTTCAACCCGCAAGGTAACGATATGACCAAAGGACTGCTTACGCTGGCGAAAGGTAAACCAATCGGT
AAGGAAGGTTACTACTGGCTGAAAATCCACGGTGCAAACTGTGCGGGTGTCGATAAGGTTCCGTTCCCTG
AGCGCATCAAGTTCATTGAGGAAAACCACGAGAACATCATGGCTTGCGCTAAGTCTCCACTGGAGAACAC
TTGGTGGGCTGAGCAAGATTCTCCGTTCTGCTTCCTTGCGTTCTGCTTTGAGTACGCTGGGGTACAGCAC
CACGGCCTGAGCTATAACTGCTCCCTTCCGCTGGCGTTTGACGGGTCTTGCTCTGGCATCCAGCACTTCT
CCGCGATGCTCCGAGATGAGGTAGGTGGTCGCGCGGTTAACTTGCTTCCTAGTGAAACCGTTCAGGACAT
CTACGGGATTGTTGCTAAGAAAGTCAACGAGATTCTACAAGCAGACGCAATCAATGGGACCGATAACGAA
GTAGTTACCGTGACCGATGAGAACACTGGTGAAATCTCTGAGAAAGTCAAGCTGGGCACTAAGGCACTGG
CTGGTCAATGGCTGGCTTACGGTGTTACTCGCAGTGTGACTAAGCGTTCAGTCATGACGCTGGCTTACGG
GTCCAAAGAGTTCGGCTTCCGTCAACAAGTGCTGGAAGATACCATTCAGCCAGCTATTGATTCCGGCAAG
GGTCTGATGTTCACTCAGCCGAATCAGGCTGCTGGATACATGGCTAAGCTGATTTGGGAATCTGTGAGCG
TGACGGTGGTAGCTGCGGTTGAAGCAATGAACTGGCTTAAGTCTGCTGCTAAGCTGCTGGCTGCTGAGGT
CAAAGATAAGAAGACTGGAGAGATTCTTCGCAAGCGTTGCGCTGTGCATTGGGTAACTCCTGATGGTTTC
CCTGTGTGGCAGGAATACAAGAAGCCTATTCAGACGCGCTTGAACCTGATGTTCCTCGGTCAGTTCCGCT
TACAGCCTACCATTAACACCAACAAAGATAGCGAGATTGATGCACACAAACAGGAGTCTGGTATCGCTCC
TAACTTTGTACACAGCCAAGACGGTAGCCACCTTCGTAAGACTGTAGTGTGGGCACACGAGAAGTACGGA
ATCGAATCTTTTGCACTGATTCACGACTCCTTCGGTACCATTCCGGCTGACGCTGCGAACCTGTTCAAAG
CAGTGCGCGAAACTATGGTTGACACATATGAGTCTTGTGATGTACTGGCTGATTTCTACGACCAGTTCGC
TGACCAGTTGCACGAGTCTCAATTGGACAAAATGCCAGCACTTCCGGCTAAAGGTAACTTGAACCTCCGT
GACATCTTAGAGTCGGACTTCGCGTTCGCGTAACTGCAGGCATCGCGTTCGCGTAACTGCAGCCAAGCTT
AATTAGCTGAGCTTGGACTCCTGTTGATAGATCCAGTAATGACCTCAGAACTCCATCTGGATTTGTTCAG
AACGCTCGGTTGCCGCCGGGCGTTTTTTATTGGTGAGAATCCAAGCTAGCTTGGCGAGATTTTCAGGAGC
TAAGGAAGCTAAAATGGAGAAAAAAATCACTGGATATACCACCGTTGATATATCCCAATGGCATCGTAAA
GAACATTTTGAGGCATTTCAGTCAGTTGCTCAATGTACCTATAACCAGACCGTTCAGCTGGATATTACGG
CCTTTTTAAAGACCGTAAAGAAAAATAAGCACAAGTTTTATCCGGCCTTTATTCACATTCTTGCCCGCCT
GATGAATGCTCATCCGGAATTTCGTATGGCAATGAAAGACGGTGAGCTGGTGATATGGGATAGTGTTCAC
CCTTGTTACACCGTTTTCCATGAGCAAACTGAAACGTTTTCATCGCTCTGGAGTGAATACCACGACGATT
TCCGGCAGTTTCTACACATATATTCGCAAGATGTGGCGTGTTACGGTGAAAACCTGGCCTATTTCCCTAA
AGGGTTTATTGAGAATATGTTTTTCGTCTCAGCCAATCCCTGGGTGAGTTTCACCAGTTTTGATTTAAAC
GTGGCCAATATGGACAACTTCTTCGCCCCCGTTTTCACCATGGGCAAATATTATACGCAAGGCGACAAGG
TGCTGATGCCGCTGGCGATTCAGGTTCATCATGCCGTTTGTGATGGCTTCCATGTCGGCAGAATGCTTAA
TGAATTACAACAGTACTGCGATGAGTGGCAGGGCGGGGCGTAATTTTTTTAAGGCAGTTATTGGTGCCCT
TAAACGCCTGGGGTAATGACTCTCTAGCTTGAGGCATCAAATAAAACGAAAGGCTCAGTCGAAAGACTGG
GCCTTTCGTTTTATCTGTTGTTTGTCGGTGAACGCTCTCCTGAGTAGGACAAATCCGCCCTCTAGAGCTG
CCTCGCGCGTTTCGGTGATGACGGTGAAAACCTCTGACACATGCAGCTCCCGGAGACGGTCACAGCTTGT
CTGTAAGCGGATGCCGGGAGCAGACAAGCCCGTCAGGGCGCGTCAGCGGGTGTTGGCGGGTGTCGGGGCG
CAGCCATGACCCAGTCACGTAGCGATAGCGGAGTGTATACTGGCTTAACTATGCGGCATCAGAGCAGATT
GTACTGAGAGTGCACCATATGCGGTGTGAAATACCGCACAGATGCGTAAGGAGAAAATACCGCATCAGGC
GCTCTTCCGCTTCCTCGCTCACTGACTCGCTGCGCTCGGTCGTTCGGCTGCGGCGAGCGGTATCAGCTCA
CTCAAAGGCGGTAATACGGTTATCCACAGAATCAGGGGATAACGCAGGAAAGAACATGTGAGCAAAAGGC
CAGCAAAAGGCCAGGAACCGTAAAAAGGCCGCGTTGCTGGCGTTTTTCCATAGGCTCCGCCCCCCTGACG
AGCATCACAAAAATCGACGCTCAAGTCAGAGGTGGCGAAACCCGACAGGACTATAAAGATACCAGGCGTT
TCCCCCTGGAAGCTCCCTCGTGCGCTCTCCTGTTCCGACCCTGCCGCTTACCGGATACCTGTCCGCCTTT
CTCCCTTCGGGAAGCGTGGCGCTTTCTCATAGCTCACGCTGTAGGTATCTCAGTTCGGTGTAGGTCGTTC
GCTCCAAGCTGGGCTGTGTGCACGAACCCCCCGTTCAGCCCGACCGCTGCGCCTTATCCGGTAACTATCG
TCTTGAGTCCAACCCGGTAAGACACGACTTATCGCCACTGGCAGCAGCCACTGGTAACAGGATTAGCAGA
GCGAGGTATGTAGGCGGTGCTACAGAGTTCTTGAAGTGGTGGCCTAACTACGGCTACACTAGAAGGACAG
TATTTGGTATCTGCGCTCTGCTGAAGCCAGTTACCTTCGGAAAAAGAGTTGGTAGCTCTTGATCCGGCAA
ACAAACCACCGCTGGTAGCGGTGGTTTTTTTGTTTGCAAGCAGCAGATTACGCGCAGAAAAAAAGGATCT
CAA
Features (pLannotate 1.2.2; 13 found; start..end, strand, type, name):
    171..1031    -  CDS            AmpR: β-lactamase; bla; confers resistance to ampicillin, carbenicillin, and related antibiotics
   1032..1136    -  promoter       AmpR promoter: bla
   1246..1290    +  promoter       T5 promoter: bacteriophage T5 promoter for E. coli RNA polymerase, with embedded lac operator
   1298..1314    +  protein_bind   lac operator: The lac repressor binds to the lac operator to inhibit transcription in E. coli. This inhibition can be relieved by adding lactose or isopropyl-β-D-thiogalactopyranoside (IPTG). lac repressor encoded by lacI
   1381..1740    +  CDS            HV02_CANLF: Experimental evidence at protein level: Swiss-Prot protein existence level 1. From Canis lupus familiaris (Dog) (Canis familiaris).
   1792..4440    +  CDS            RPOL_BPT7: Experimental evidence at protein level: Swiss-Prot protein existence level 1. Highly processive DNA-dependent RNA polymerase that catalyzes the transcription of class II and class III viral genes. Recognizes a specific promoter sequence and enters first into an 'abortive phase' where very short transcripts are synthesized and released before proceeding to the processive transcription of long RNA chains. Unwinds the double-stranded DNA to expose the coding strand for templating. Participates in the initiation of viral DNA replication presumably by making primers accessible to the DNA polymerase
   4496..4590    +  terminator     lambda t0 terminator: transcription terminator from phage lambda
   4605..4633    +  promoter       cat promoter (fragment): promoter of the E. coli cat gene encoding chloramphenicol acetyltransferase
   4634..5290    +  CDS            cat: CAT_ECOLX - Experimental evidence at protein level: Swiss-Prot protein existence level 1. This enzyme is an effector of chloramphenicol resistance in bacteria. From Escherichia coli. This protein is used as a marker in many commonly used cloning vectors, such as pACYC184.
   5358..5444    +  terminator     rrnB T1 terminator: Escherichia coli rrnB; transcription terminator T1 from the E. coli rrnB gene
   5456..5497    +  CDS            rop (fragment): Rop protein, which maintains plasmids at low copy number; rop
   5599..5739    +  misc_feature   bom: basis of mobility region from pBR322
   5925..6513    -  rep_origin     ori: high-copy-number ColE1/pMB1/pBR322/pUC origin of replication
