[The description below was written by a language model from this plasmid's Addgene catalogue record and pLannotate feature annotations shown in this document.]
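Description:
pQE30-His-NB23-T7RNAP is a 6.5 kb bacterial expression plasmid built on the Qiagen pQE30 backbone for producing a recombinant fusion protein in E. coli. It replicates from a ColE1/pMB1-type origin. The catalogue lists it as low copy, whereas the automated annotation labels the origin generically as high copy, and only a fragment of rop is detected next to the pBR322 bom region. Selection is by ampicillin through the β-lactamase gene and its own promoter. The backbone also carries a cat (chloramphenicol acetyltransferase) reading frame behind only a fragment of its promoter and followed by the rrnB T1 terminator. This is a standard pQE-series element, and the record does not list it as a selection marker.

The roughly 3.1 kb synthetic insert was assembled by Gibson cloning. It encodes an N-terminal His tag, the nanobody NB23 and bacteriophage T7 RNA polymerase as a single fusion. The annotation tool matched the nanobody segment to a canine immunoglobulin heavy-chain variable region, which reflects sequence similarity among antibody variable domains rather than the stated origin of the insert. Expression is driven by the phage T5 promoter, which is recognised by E. coli RNA polymerase. Lac operator sequences keep transcription repressed by LacI until it is induced with IPTG, and the lambda t0 terminator ends the transcript. The His tag allows affinity purification on immobilised metal resin.

According to the record, NB23-T7RNAP binds the SARS-CoV-2 Spike protein cooperatively with a second nanobody, NB15. The construct belongs to a toolbox of regulated T7 RNA polymerase variants for cell-free gene network engineering and biosensing. The record does not describe how antigen binding is coupled to polymerase activity.
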