Addgene plasmid #247373: pQE30-His-NB23-T7RNAP
Purpose: Express NB23-T7RNAP that bind to SARS-CoV-19 Spike protein cooperatively with NB15
Depositing lab: Sebastian Maerkl. Depositing organization: Swiss Federal Institute of Technology (EPFL). Publication: A T7 RNAP regulatory toolbox for cell-free network engineering and biosensing applications. Lee P-W, Mottaghi SS, Lugnier MG, Maerkl SJ. bioRxiv 2025.06.18.660355 10.1101/2025.06.18.660355.
Backbone
  Vector backbone: pQE30
  Backbone manufacturer: Qiagen
  Backbone size w/o insert (bp): 3461
  Total vector size (bp): 6513
  Vector type: Bacterial Expression
Growth in bacteria
  Bacterial resistance: Ampicillin, 100 μg/mL
  Growth temperature: 37°C
  Growth strain: NEB Stable
  Copy number: Low Copy
Gene/Insert
  Gene/Insert name: His-NB23-T7RNAP
  Species: Synthetic
  Insert size (bp): 3093
  Promoter: T5-lacO
  Tag / fusion protein: His (N terminal on insert)
  Cloning method: Gibson Cloning
  Sequencing primers: 5′ ctttcgtcttcacctcgag
Terms and licenses: Academic/Nonprofit Terms; Industry Terms: Not Available to Industry
Depositor comments: Please visit https://doi.org/10.1101/2025.06.18.660355 for bioRxiv preprint.
How to cite: pQE30-His-NB23-T7RNAP was a gift from Sebastian Maerkl (Addgene plasmid # 247373 ; http://n2t.net/addgene:247373 ; RRID:Addgene_247373)
